>Addgene plasmid #111392 | pAAV-hSyn-DIO {hCAR}off-{ChETA-EYFP}on-W3SL | depositor full sequence | sequence record 209259 | pAAV-hSyn-DIO {hCAR}off-{ChETA-EYFP}on-W3SL sequence 6913 bps
CCTGCAGGCAGCTGCGCGCTCGCTCGCTCACTGAGGCCGCCCGGGCAAAGCCCGGGCGTCGGGCGACCTT
TGGTCGCCCGGCCTCAGTGAGCGAGCGAGCGCGCAGAGAGGGAGTGGCCAACTCCATCACTAGGGGTTCC
TGCGGCCGCACGCGTGTGTCTAGACTGCAGAGGGCCCTGCGTATGAGTGCAAGTGGGTTTTAGGACCAGG
ATGAGGCGGGGTGGGGGTGCCTACCTGACGACCGACCCCGACCCACTGGACAAGCACCCAACCCCCATTC
CCCAAATTGCGCATCCCCTATCAGAGAGGGGGAGGGGAAACAGGATGCGGCGAGGCGCGTGCGCACTGCC
AGCTTCAGCACCGCGGACAGTGCCTTCGCCCCCGCCTGGCGGCGCGCGCCACCGCCGCCTCAGCACTGAA
GGCGCGCTGACGTCACTCGCCGGTCCCCCGCAAACTCCCCTTCCCGGCCACCTTGGTCGCGTCCGCGCCG
CCGCCGGCCCAGCCGGACCGCACCACGCGAGGCGCGAGATAGGGGGGCACGGGCGCGACCATCTGCGCTG
CGGCGCCGGCGACTCAGCGCTGCCTCAGTCTGCGGTGGGCAGCGGAGGAGTCGTGTCGTGCCTGAGAGCG
CAGTCGAGAAGGTACCGGATCCTCTAGAGTCGACTCCGGAATAACTTCGTATAGGATACTTTATACGAAG
TTATGCAGAATGGTAGCTGGATTGTAGCTGCTATTAGCAATATGAAACCTCTTAATAACTTCGTATAGCA
TACATTATACGAAGTTATGGCGCGCCACCATGGCGCTCCTGCTGTGCTTCGTGCTCCTGTGCGGAGTAGT
GGATTTCGCCAGAAGTTTGAGTATCACTACTCCTGAAGAGATGATTGAAAAAGCCAAAGGGGAAACTGCC
TATCTGCCGTGCAAATTTACGCTTAGTCCCGAAGACCAGGGACCGCTGGACATCGAGTGGCTGATATCAC
CAGCTGATAATCAGAAGGTGGATCAAGTGATTATTTTATATTCTGGAGACAAAATTTATGATGACTACTA
TCCAGATCTGAAAGGCCGAGTACATTTTACGAGTAATGATCTCAAATCTGGTGATGCATCAATAAATGTA
ACGAATTTACAACTGTCAGATATTGGCACATATCAGTGCAAAGTGAAAAAAGCTCCTGGTGTTGCAAATA
AGAAGATTCATCTGGTAGTTCTTGTTAAGCCTTCAGGTGCGAGATGTTACGTTGATGGATCTGAAGAAAT
TGGAAGTGACTTTAAGATAAAATGTGAACCAAAAGAAGGTTCACTTCCATTACAGTATGAGTGGCAAAAA
TTGTCTGACTCACAGAAAATGCCCACTTCATGGTTAGCAGAAATGACTTCATCTGTTATATCTGTAAAAA
ATGCCTCTTCTGAGTACTCTGGGACATACAGCTGTACAGTCAGAAACAGAGTGGGCTCTGATCAGTGCCT
GTTGCGTCTAAACGTTGTCCCTCCTTCAAATAAAGCTGGACTAATTGCAGGAGCCATTATAGGAACTTTG
CTTGCTCTAGCGCTCATTGGTCTTATCATCTTTTGCTGTCGTAAAAAGCGCAGAGAAGAAAAATATGAAA
AGGAAGTTCATCACGATATCAGGGAAGATGTGCCACCTCCAAAGAGCCGTACGTCCACTGCCAGAAGCTA
CATCGGCAGTAATCATTCATCCCTGGGGTCCATGTCTCCTTCCAACATGGAAGGATATTCCAAGACTCAG
TATAACCAAGTACCAAGTGAAGACTTTGAACGCACTCCTCAGAGTCCGACTCTCCCACCTGCTAAGGTAG
CTGCCCCTAATCTAAGTCGAATGGGTGCGATTCCTGTGATGATTCCAGCACAGAGCAAGGATGGGTCTAT
AGTAGAGCAGAAGCTGATCAGCGAGGAGGACCTGTAATTAATTAATTACTTGTACAGCTCGTCCATGCCG
AGAGTGATCCCGGCGGCGGTCACGAACTCCAGCAGGACCATGTGATCGCGCTTCTCGTTGGGGTCTTTGC
TCAGGGCGGACTGGTAGCTCAGGTAGTGGTTGTCGGGCAGCAGCACGGGGCCGTCGCCGATGGGGGTGTT
CTGCTGGTAGTGGTCGGCGAGCTGCACGCTGCCGTCCTCGATGTTGTGGCGGATCTTGAAGTTCACCTTG
ATGCCGTTCTTCTGCTTGTCGGCCATGATATAGACGTTGTGGCTGTTGTAGTTGTACTCCAGCTTGTGCC
CCAGGATGTTGCCGTCCTCCTTGAAGTCGATGCCCTTCAGCTCGATGCGGTTCACCAGGGTGTCGCCCTC
GAACTTCACCTCGGCGCGGGTCTTGTAGTTGCCGTCGTCCTTGAAGAAGATGGTGCGCTCCTGGACGTAG
CCTTCGGGCATGGCGGACTTGAAGAAGTCGTGCTGCTTCATGTGGTCGGGGTAGCGGGCGAAGCACTGCA
GGCCGTAGCCGAAGGTGGTCACGAGGGTGGGCCAGGGCACGGGCAGCTTGCCGGTGGTGCAGATGAACTT
CAGGGTCAGCTTGCCGTAGGTGGCATCGCCCTCGCCCTCGCCGGACACGCTGAACTTGTGGCCGTTTACG
TCGCCGTCCAGCTCGACCAGGATGGGCACCACCCCGGTGAACAGCTCCTCGCCCTTGCTCACCATGGTGG
CGGCCGCTGGCACGGCTCCGGCCTCGGCTTCGTCTTCGACGAGAGTCTCGACCTCGATCTCCGTTCCGCC
GATGTTCAGTTTGGTGGTTTTGCGGATATCTCCGTGAATCAATATGTGCTCGTGGATCAGGACGCGCAGG
TAGTGTCCCAACAACCCCCAACAATTTTTACTCATCAGATCAATAATCGTGTGACCTACGGTGGAGCCAT
AGACGCTCAGGACGCCAAAACCTTCGGGCCCCAAAATGAAGAGAATTGGGAACATACCCCAGCTCACGAA
AAACAGCCATGCCATGCCGGTCACGACCTGGCGGCACCGACCCTTTGGCACAGTATGATAACCCTCGATA
TATGCTTTGGCGGCGTGAAAAAATGTGTTCGCGCCATAGCACAATCCAAGACAAAAGAAGATGACTTTAA
CATAGCCGGTTGCCATGGCGCTGGTAGCCCCCCACACGATAGTCCCGATGTCTGAGACAAGGAGTCCCAT
GGTTCTCCTGCTGTAGTCGTTGCTCAGGCCGGTGAGGTTGCTCAGGCGGATAAGGATGACAGGACAAGTG
AGCAGCCAGGTTGCATAGCGCAGCCACTGCACCCGGTGTCCTGTGGCAAGGTAGAGCATAGAGGGATTCT
TAAACTCAAAAAAGAACTCGAGAATCACCTTAACCATTTCAATGGCGCACACATAGATCTCCTCCCAGCC
GCATGTAGATTTCCAGGTTTGGTAGGCATAGAACATCAGCAGCAAAATGCTGAATCCTGCTGCAAGCCAC
TGCAGGACATTTGACGCGGTCTGAGCGCCGTTCGTGCCGCGAGATTCAATCCATCCGGCACAGTAACATT
GATCCTCAGGGACCAGGACGGACCCGTTCACCACCACAGGATTAGTAACGAACAAAAGTTCGCGTCCGAC
GGCAGACAAAGCGCCGCCATAGTCCATGGTGGCTAGCATAACTTCGTATAAAGTATCCTATACGAAGTTA
TTTGCCTTAACCCAGAAATTATCACTGTTATTCTTTAGAATGGTGCAAAGAATAACTTCGTATAATGTAT
GCTATACGAAGTTATGAATTCCGCTCGAGATAATCAACCTCTGGATTACAAAATTTGTGAAAGATTGACT
GGTATTCTTAACTATGTTGCTCCTTTTACGCTATGTGGATACGCTGCTTTAATGCCTTTGTATCATGCTA
TTGCTTCCCGTATGGCTTTCATTTTCTCCTCCTTGTATAAATCCTGGTTAGTTCTTGCCACGGCGGAACT
CATCGCCGCCTGCCTTGCCCGCTGCTGGACAGGGGCTCGGCTGTTGGGCACTGACAATTCCGTGGTGTTT
ATTTGTGAAATTTGTGATGCTATTGCTTTATTTGTAACCATCTAGCTTTATTTGTGAAATTTGTGATGCT
ATTGCTTTATTTGTAACCATTATAAGCTGCAATAAACAAGTTAACAACAACAATTGCATTCATTTTATGT
TTCAGGTTCAGGGGGAGATGTGGGAGGTTTTTTAAAGCGGCCGCAGGAACCCCTAGTGATGGAGTTGGCC
ACTCCCTCTCTGCGCGCTCGCTCGCTCACTGAGGCCGGGCGACCAAAGGTCGCCCGACGCCCGGGCTTTG
CCCGGGCGGCCTCAGTGAGCGAGCGAGCGCGCAGCTGCCTGCAGGGGCGCCTGATGCGGTATTTTCTCCT
TACGCATCTGTGCGGTATTTCACACCGCATA
[142 nt withheld, positions 4372-4513]
C
[141 nt withheld, positions 4515-4655]
CCTTTGACGTTGGAGTCCACGTTCTTT
[37 nt withheld, positions 4683-4719]
ACTCTATCTCGGGCTATTCTTTTGATTTATAAGGGATTTTGCCGATTTCGGTCTATTGGTTAAAAAATGA
GCTGATTTAACAAAAATTTAACGCGAATTTTAACAAAATATTAACGTTTACAATTTTATGGTGCACTCTC
AGTACAATCTGCTCTGATGCCGCATAGTTAAGCCAGCCCCGACACCCGCCAACACCCGCTGACGCGCCCT
GACGGGCTTGTCTGCTCCCGGCATCCGCTTACAGACAAGCTGTGACCGTCTCCGGGAGCTGCATGTGTCA
GAGGTTTTCACCGTCATCACCGAAACGCGCGAGACGAAAGGGCCTCGTGATACGCCTATTTTTATAGGTT
AATGTCATGATAATAATGGTTTCTTAGACGTCAGGTGGCACTTTTCGGGGAAATGTGCGCGGAACCCCTA
TTTGTTTATTTTTCTAAATACATTCAAATATGTATCCGCTCATGAGACAATAACCCTGATAAATGCTTCA
ATAATATTGAAAAAGGAAGAGTATGAGTATTCAACATTTCCGTGTCGCCCTTATTCCCTTTTTTGCGGCA
TTTTGCCTTCCTGTTTTTGCTCACCCAGAAACGCTGGTGAAAGTAAAAGATGCTGAAGATCAGTTGGGTG
CACGAGTGGGTTACATCGAACTGGATCTCAACAGCGGTAAGATCCTTGAGAGTTTTCGCCCCGAAGAACG
TTTTCCAATGATGAGCACTTTTAAAGTTCTGCTATGTGGCGCGGTATTATCCCGTATTGACGCCGGGCAA
GAGCAACTCGGTCGCCGCATACACTATTCTCAGAATGACTTGGTTGAGTACTCACCAGTCACAGAAAAGC
ATCTTACGGATGGCATGACAGTAAGAGAATTATGCAGTGCTGCCATAACCATGAGTGATAACACTGCGGC
CAACTTACTTCTGACAACGATCGGAGGACCGAAGGAGCTAACCGCTTTTTTGCACAACATGGGGGATCAT
GTAACTCGCCTTGATCGTTGGGAACCGGAGCTGAATGAAGCCATACCAAACGACGAGCGTGACACCACGA
TGCCTGTAGCAATGGCAACAACGTTGCGCAAACTATTAACTGGCGAACTACTTACTCTAGCTTCCCGGCA
ACAATTAATAGACTGGATGGAGGCGGATAAAGTTGCAGGACCACTTCTGCGCTCGGCCCTTCCGGCTGGC
TGGTTTATTGCTGATAAATCTGGAGCCGGTGAGCGTGGGTCTCGCGGTATCATTGCAGCACTGGGGCCAG
ATGGTAAGCCCTCCCGTATCGTAGTTATCTACACGACGGGGAGTCAGGCAACTATGGATGAACGAAATAG
ACAGATCGCTGAGATAGGTGCCTCACTGATTAAGCATTGGTAACTGTCAGACCAAGTTTACTCATATATA
CTTTAGATTGATTTAAAACTTCATTTTTAATTTAAAAGGATCTAGGTGAAGATCCTTTTTGATAATCTCA
TGACCAAAATCCCTTAACGTGAGTTTTCGTTCCACTGAGCGTCAGACCCCGTAGAAAAGATCAAAGGATC
TTCTTGAGATCCTTTTTTTCTGCGCGTAATCTGCTGCTTGCAAACAAAAAAACCACCGCTACCAGCGGTG
GTTTGTTTGCCGGATCAAGAGCTACCAACTCTTTTTCCGAAGGTAACTGGCTTCAGCAGAGCGCAGATAC
CAAATACTGTTCTTCTAGTGTAGCCGTAGTTAGGCCACCACTTCAAGAACTCTGTAGCACCGCCTACATA
CCTCGCTCTGCTAATCCTGTTACCAGTGGCTGCTGCCAGTGGCGATAAGTCGTGTCTTACCGGGTTGGAC
TCAAGACGATAGTTACCGGATAAGGCGCAGCGGTCGGGCTGAACGGGGGGTTCGTGCACACAGCCCAGCT
TGGAGCGAACGACCTACACCGAACTGAGATACCTACAGCGTGAGCTATGAGAAAGCGCCACGCTTCCCGA
AGGGAGAAAGGCGGACAGGTATCCGGTAAGCGGCAGGGTCGGAACAGGAGAGCGCACGAGGGAGCTTCCA
GGGGGAAACGCCTGGTATCTTTATAGTCCTGTCGGGTTTCGCCACCTCTGACTTGAGCGTCGATTTTTGT
GATGCTCGTCAGGGGGGCGGAGCCTATGGAAAAACGCCAGCAACGCGGCCTTTTTACGGTTCCTGGCCTT
TTGCTGGCCTTTTGCTCACATGTT
Features (pLannotate 1.2.2; 24 found; start..end, strand, type, name):
      1..141     -  repeat_region  AAV2 ITR: inverted terminal repeat of adeno-associated virus serotype 2 inverted
    186..633     +  promoter       hSyn promoter: human synapsin I promoter; confers neuron-specific expression (Kügler et al., 2003)
    647..664     +  misc_feature   MCS (fragment): pUC18/19 multiple cloning site
    671..704     +  protein_bind   lox2272: Cre-mediated recombination occurs in the 8-bp core sequence (GGATACTT). lox2272 sites are compatible with each other, but incompatible with loxP or loxN sites (Lee and Saito, 1988). Cre recombinase
    705..754     -  intron         β-globin intron (fragment): internally truncated intron from human β-globin
    755..788     +  protein_bind   loxP: Cre-mediated recombination occurs in the 8-bp core sequence (GCATACAT). Cre recombinase
    800..1894    +  CDS            CXADR: CXAR_HUMAN - Also known as CAR. Experimental evidence at protein level: Swiss-Prot protein existence level 1. (Microbial infection) Acts as a receptor for Coxsackievirus B1 to B6. From Homo sapiens (Human).
   1936..2655    -  CDS            EYFP: enhanced YFP mammalian codon-optimized
   2671..3597    -  CDS            ChR2(H134R): H134R mutant of an N-terminal fragment of channelrhodopsin-2 from the alga Chlamydomonas reinhardtii (Nagel et al., 2005) blue light-activated cation channel
   3608..3641    -  protein_bind   lox2272: Cre-mediated recombination occurs in the 8-bp core sequence (GGATACTT). lox2272 sites are compatible with each other, but incompatible with loxP or loxN sites (Lee and Saito, 1988). Cre recombinase
   3642..3691    -  intron         β-globin intron (fragment): internally truncated intron from human β-globin
   3692..3725    -  protein_bind   loxP: Cre-mediated recombination occurs in the 8-bp core sequence (GCATACAT). Cre recombinase
   3742..3899    +  misc_feature   WPRE (fragment): woodchuck hepatitis virus posttranscriptional regulatory element
   3905..3989    +  misc_feature   WPRE (fragment): woodchuck hepatitis virus posttranscriptional regulatory element
   3988..4031    -  polyA_signal   SV40 poly(A) signal (fragment): SV40 polyadenylation signal
   4035..4102    -  polyA_signal   SV40 poly(A) signal (fragment): SV40 polyadenylation signal
   4175..4315    +  repeat_region  AAV2 ITR: inverted terminal repeat of adeno-associated virus serotype 2 inverted
   4320..4371    -  misc_feature   bom (fragment): basis of mobility region from pBR322
   4390..4845    +  rep_origin     f1 ori (sequence partly withheld): f1 bacteriophage origin of replication; arrow indicates direction of (+) strand synthesis
   4846..4895    -  misc_feature   bom (fragment): basis of mobility region from pBR322
   4997..5032    -  CDS            rop (fragment): Rop protein, which maintains plasmids at low copy number; rop
   5127..5231    +  promoter       AmpR promoter: bla
   5232..6092    +  CDS            AmpR: β-lactamase; bla; confers resistance to ampicillin, carbenicillin, and related antibiotics
   6263..6851    +  rep_origin     ori: high-copy-number ColE1/pMB1/pBR322/pUC origin of replication
