>Addgene plasmid #111392 | pAAV-hSyn-DIO {hCAR}off-{ChETA-EYFP}on-W3SL | addgene full sequence | sequence record 212257 | Addgene NGS Result
CCTGCAGGCAGCTGCGCGCTCGCTCGCTCACTGAGGCCGCCCGGGCGTCGGGCGACCTTTGGTCGCCCGG
CCTCAGTGAGCGAGCGAGCGCGCAGAGAGGGAGTGGCCAACTCCATCACTAGGGGTTCCTGCGGCCGCAC
GCGTGTGTCTAGACTGCAGAGGGCCCTGCGTATGAGTGCAAGTGGGTTTTAGGACCAGGATGAGGCGGGG
TGGGGGTGCCTACCTGACGACCGACCCCGACCCACTGGACAAGCACCCAACCCCCATTCCCCAAATTGCG
CATCCCCTATCAGAGAGGGGGAGGGGAAACAGGATGCGGCGAGGCGCGTGCGCACTGCCAGCTTCAGCAC
CGCGGACAGTGCCTTCGCCCCCGCCTGGCGGCGCGCGCCACCGCCGCCTCAGCACTGAAGGCGCGCTGAC
GTCACTCGCCGGTCCCCCGCAAACTCCCCTTCCCGGCCACCTTGGTCGCGTCCGCGCCGCCGCCGGCCCA
GCCGGACCGCACCACGCGAGGCGCGAGATAGGGGGGCACGGGCGCGACCATCTGCGCTGCGGCGCCGGCG
ACTCAGCGCTGCCTCAGTCTGCGGTGGGCAGCGGAGGAGTCGTGTCGTGCCTGAGAGCGCAGTCGAGAAG
GTACCGGATCCTCTAGAGTCGACTCCGGAATAACTTCGTATAGGATACTTTATACGAAGTTATGCAGAAT
GGTAGCTGGATTGTAGCTGCTATTAGCAATATGAAACCTCTTAATAACTTCGTATAGCATACATTATACG
AAGTTATGGCGCGCCACCATGGCGCTCCTGCTGTGCTTCGTGCTCCTGTGCGGAGTAGTGGATTTCGCCA
GAAGTTTGAGTATCACTACTCCTGAAGAGATGATTGAAAAAGCCAAAGGGGAAACTGCCTATCTGCCGTG
CAAATTTACGCTTAGTCCCGAAGACCAGGGACCGCTGGACATCGAGTGGCTGATATCACCAGCTGATAAT
CAGAAGGTGGATCAAGTGATTATTTTATATTCTGGAGACAAAATTTATGATGACTACTATCCAGATCTGA
AAGGCCGAGTACATTTTACGAGTAATGATCTCAAATCTGGTGATGCATCAATAAATGTAACGAATTTACA
ACTGTCAGATATTGGCACATATCAGTGCAAAGTGAAAAAAGCTCCTGGTGTTGCAAATAAGAAGATTCAT
CTGGTAGTTCTTGTTAAGCCTTCAGGTGCGAGATGTTACGTTGATGGATCTGAAGAAATTGGAAGTGACT
TTAAGATAAAATGTGAACCAAAAGAAGGTTCACTTCCATTACAGTATGAGTGGCAAAAATTGTCTGACTC
ACAGAAAATGCCCACTTCATGGTTAGCAGAAATGACTTCATCTGTTATATCTGTAAAAAATGCCTCTTCT
GAGTACTCTGGGACATACAGCTGTACAGTCAGAAACAGAGTGGGCTCTGATCAGTGCCTGTTGCGTCTAA
ACGTTGTCCCTCCTTCAAATAAAGCTGGACTAATTGCAGGAGCCATTATAGGAACTTTGCTTGCTCTAGC
GCTCATTGGTCTTATCATCTTTTGCTGTCGTAAAAAGCGCAGAGAAGAAAAATATGAAAAGGAAGTTCAT
CACGATATCAGGGAAGATGTGCCACCTCCAAAGAGCCGTACGTCCACTGCCAGAAGCTACATCGGCAGTA
ATCATTCATCCCTGGGGTCCATGTCTCCTTCCAACATGGAAGGATATTCCAAGACTCAGTATAACCAAGT
ACCAAGTGAAGACTTTGAACGCACTCCTCAGAGTCCGACTCTCCCACCTGCTAAGGTAGCTGCCCCTAAT
CTAAGTCGAATGGGTGCGATTCCTGTGATGATTCCAGCACAGAGCAAGGATGGGTCTATAGTAGAGCAGA
AGCTGATCAGCGAGGAGGACCTGTAATTAATTAATTACTTGTACAGCTCGTCCATGCCGAGAGTGATCCC
GGCGGCGGTCACGAACTCCAGCAGGACCATGTGATCGCGCTTCTCGTTGGGGTCTTTGCTCAGGGCGGAC
TGGTAGCTCAGGTAGTGGTTGTCGGGCAGCAGCACGGGGCCGTCGCCGATGGGGGTGTTCTGCTGGTAGT
GGTCGGCGAGCTGCACGCTGCCGTCCTCGATGTTGTGGCGGATCTTGAAGTTCACCTTGATGCCGTTCTT
CTGCTTGTCGGCCATGATATAGACGTTGTGGCTGTTGTAGTTGTACTCCAGCTTGTGCCCCAGGATGTTG
CCGTCCTCCTTGAAGTCGATGCCCTTCAGCTCGATGCGGTTCACCAGGGTGTCGCCCTCGAACTTCACCT
CGGCGCGGGTCTTGTAGTTGCCGTCGTCCTTGAAGAAGATGGTGCGCTCCTGGACGTAGCCTTCGGGCAT
GGCGGACTTGAAGAAGTCGTGCTGCTTCATGTGGTCGGGGTAGCGGGCGAAGCACTGCAGGCCGTAGCCG
AAGGTGGTCACGAGGGTGGGCCAGGGCACGGGCAGCTTGCCGGTGGTGCAGATGAACTTCAGGGTCAGCT
TGCCGTAGGTGGCATCGCCCTCGCCCTCGCCGGACACGCTGAACTTGTGGCCGTTTACGTCGCCGTCCAG
CTCGACCAGGATGGGCACCACCCCGGTGAACAGCTCCTCGCCCTTGCTCACCATGGTGGCGGCCGCTGGC
ACGGCTCCGGCCTCGGCTTCGTCTTCGACGAGAGTCTCGACCTCGATCTCCGTTCCGCCGATGTTCAGTT
TGGTGGTTTTGCGGATATCTCCGTGAATCAATATGTGCTCGTGGATCAGGACGCGCAGGTAGTGTCCCAA
CAACCCCCAACAATTTTTACTCATCAGATCAATAATCGTGTGACCTACGGTGGAGCCATAGACGCTCAGG
ACGCCAAAACCTTCGGGCCCCAAAATGAAGAGAATTGGGAACATACCCCAGCTCACGAAAAACAGCCATG
CCATGCCGGTCACGACCTGGCGGCACCGACCCTTTGGCACAGTATGATAACCCTCGATATATGCTTTGGC
GGCGTGAAAAAATGTGTTCGCGCCATAGCACAATCCAAGACAAAAGAAGATGACTTTAACATAGCCGGTT
GCCATGGCGCTGGTAGCCCCCCACACGATAGTCCCGATGTCTGAGACAAGGAGTCCCATGGTTCTCCTGC
TGTAGTCGTTGCTCAGGCCGGTGAGGTTGCTCAGGCGGATAAGGATGACAGGACAAGTGAGCAGCCAGGT
TGCATAGCGCAGCCACTGCACCCGGTGTCCTGTGGCAAGGTAGAGCATAGAGGGATTCTTAAACTCAAAA
AAGAACTCGAGAATCACCTTAACCATTTCAATGGCGCACACATAGATCTCCTCCCAGCCGCATGTAGATT
TCCAGGTTTGGTAGGCATAGAACATCAGCAGCAAAATGCTGAATCCTGCTGCAAGCCACTGCAGGACATT
TGACGCGGTCTGAGCGCCGTTCGTGCCGCGAGATTCAATCCATCCGGCACAGTAACATTGATCCTCAGGG
ACCAGGACGGACCCGTTCACCACCACAGGATTAGTAACGAACAAAAGTTCGCGTCCGACGGCAGACAAAG
CGCCGCCATAGTCCATGGTGGCTAGCATAACTTCGTATAAAGTATCCTATACGAAGTTATTTGCCTTAAC
CCAGAAATTATCACTGTTATTCTTTAGAATGGTGCAAAGAATAACTTCGTATAATGTATGCTATACGAAG
TTATGAATTCCGCTCGAGATAATCAACCTCTGGATTACAAAATTTGTGAAAGATTGACTGGTATTCTTAA
CTATGTTGCTCCTTTTACGCTATGTGGATACGCTGCTTTAATGCCTTTGTATCATGCTATTGCTTCCCGT
ATGGCTTTCATTTTCTCCTCCTTGTATAAATCCTGGTTAGTTCTTGCCACGGCGGAACTCATCGCCGCCT
GCCTTGCCCGCTGCTGGACAGGGGCTCGGCTGTTGGGCACTGACAATTCCGTGGTGTTTATTTGTGAAAT
TTGTGATGCTATTGCTTTATTTGTAACCATCTAGCTTTATTTGTGAAATTTGTGATGCTATTGCTTTATT
TGTAACCATTATAAGCTGCAATAAACAAGTTAACAACAACAATTGCATTCATTTTATGTTTCAGGTTCAG
GGGGAGATGTGGGAGGTTTTTTAAAGCGGCCGCAGGAACCCCTAGTGATGGAGTTGGCCACTCCCTCTCT
GCGCGCTCGCTCGCTCACTGAGGCCGGGCGACCAAAGGTCGCCCGACGCCCGGGCTTTGCCCGGGCGGCC
TCAGTGAGCGAGCGAGCGCGCAGCTGCCTGCAGGGGCGCCTGATGCGGTATTTTCTCCTTACGCATCTGT
GCGGTATTTCACACCGCATA
[95 nt withheld, positions 4361-4455]
T
[46 nt withheld, positions 4457-4502]
C
[141 nt withheld, positions 4504-4644]
CCTTTGACGTTGGAGTCCACGTTCTTT
[37 nt withheld, positions 4672-4708]
ACTCTATCTCGGGCTATTCTTTTGATTTATAAGGGATTTTGCCGATTTCGGTCTATTGGTTAAAAAATGA
GCTGATTTAACAAAAATTTAACGCGAATTTTAACAAAATATTAACGTTTACAATTTTATGGTGCACTCTC
AGTACAATCTGCTCTGATGCCGCATAGTTAAGCCAGCCCCGACACCCGCCAACACCCGCTGACGCGCCCT
GACGGGCTTGTCTGCTCCCGGCATCCGCTTACAGACAAGCTGTGACCGTCTCCGGGAGCTGCATGTGTCA
GAGGTTTTCACCGTCATCACCGAAACGCGCGAGACGAAAGGGCCTCGTGATACGCCTATTTTTATAGGTT
AATGTCATGATAATAATGGTTTCTTAGACGTCAGGTGGCACTTTTCGGGGAAATGTGCGCGGAACCCCTA
TTTGTTTATTTTTCTAAATACATTCAAATATGTATCCGCTCATGAGACAATAACCCTGATAAATGCTTCA
ATAATATTGAAAAAGGAAGAGTATGAGTATTCAACATTTCCGTGTCGCCCTTATTCCCTTTTTTGCGGCA
TTTTGCCTTCCTGTTTTTGCTCACCCAGAAACGCTGGTGAAAGTAAAAGATGCTGAAGATCAGTTGGGTG
CACGAGTGGGTTACATCGAACTGGATCTCAACAGCGGTAAGATCCTTGAGAGTTTTCGCCCCGAAGAACG
TTTTCCAATGATGAGCACTTTTAAAGTTCTGCTATGTGGCGCGGTATTATCCCGTATTGACGCCGGGCAA
GAGCAACTCGGTCGCCGCATACACTATTCTCAGAATGACTTGGTTGAGTACTCACCAGTCACAGAAAAGC
ATCTTACGGATGGCATGACAGTAAGAGAATTATGCAGTGCTGCCATAACCATGAGTGATAACACTGCGGC
CAACTTACTTCTGACAACGATCGGAGGACCGAAGGAGCTAACCGCTTTTTTGCACAACATGGGGGATCAT
GTAACTCGCCTTGATCGTTGGGAACCGGAGCTGAATGAAGCCATACCAAACGACGAGCGTGACACCACGA
TGCCTGTAGCAATGGCAACAACGTTGCGCAAACTATTAACTGGCGAACTACTTACTCTAGCTTCCCGGCA
ACAATTAATAGACTGGATGGAGGCGGATAAAGTTGCAGGACCACTTCTGCGCTCGGCCCTTCCGGCTGGC
TGGTTTATTGCTGATAAATCTGGAGCCGGTGAGCGTGGGTCTCGCGGTATCATTGCAGCACTGGGGCCAG
ATGGTAAGCCCTCCCGTATCGTAGTTATCTACACGACGGGGAGTCAGGCAACTATGGATGAACGAAATAG
ACAGATCGCTGAGATAGGTGCCTCACTGATTAAGCATTGGTAACTGTCAGACCAAGTTTACTCATATATA
CTTTAGATTGATTTAAAACTTCATTTTTAATTTAAAAGGATCTAGGTGAAGATCCTTTTTGATAATCTCA
TGACCAAAATCCCTTAACGTGAGTTTTCGTTCCACTGAGCGTCAGACCCCGTAGAAAAGATCAAAGGATC
TTCTTGAGATCCTTTTTTTCTGCGCGTAATCTGCTGCTTGCAAACAAAAAAACCACCGCTACCAGCGGTG
GTTTGTTTGCCGGATCAAGAGCTACCAACTCTTTTTCCGAAGGTAACTGGCTTCAGCAGAGCGCAGATAC
CAAATACTGTTCTTCTAGTGTAGCCGTAGTTAGGCCACCACTTCAAGAACTCTGTAGCACCGCCTACATA
CCTCGCTCTGCTAATCCTGTTACCAGTGGCTGCTGCCAGTGGCGATAAGTCGTGTCTTACCGGGTTGGAC
TCAAGACGATAGTTACCGGATAAGGCGCAGCGGTCGGGCTGAACGGGGGGTTCGTGCACACAGCCCAGCT
TGGAGCGAACGACCTACACCGAACTGAGATACCTACAGCGTGAGCTATGAGAAAGCGCCACGCTTCCCGA
AGGGAGAAAGGCGGACAGGTATCCGGTAAGCGGCAGGGTCGGAACAGGAGAGCGCACGAGGGAGCTTCCA
GGGGGAAACGCCTGGTATCTTTATAGTCCTGTCGGGTTTCGCCACCTCTGACTTGAGCGTCGATTTTTGT
GATGCTCGTCAGGGGGGCGGAGCCTATGGAAAAACGCCAGCAACGCGGCCTTTTTACGGTTCCTGGCCTT
TTGCTGGCCTTTTGCTCACATGT
Features (pLannotate 1.2.2; 25 found; start..end, strand, type, name):
     12..39      +  repeat_region  AAV2 ITR (fragment): inverted terminal repeat of adeno-associated virus serotype 2 inverted
     68..95      +  repeat_region  AAV2 ITR (fragment): inverted terminal repeat of adeno-associated virus serotype 2 inverted
    175..622     +  promoter       hSyn promoter: human synapsin I promoter; confers neuron-specific expression (Kügler et al., 2003)
    636..653     +  misc_feature   MCS (fragment): pUC18/19 multiple cloning site
    660..693     +  protein_bind   lox2272: Cre-mediated recombination occurs in the 8-bp core sequence (GGATACTT). lox2272 sites are compatible with each other, but incompatible with loxP or loxN sites (Lee and Saito, 1988). Cre recombinase
    694..743     -  intron         β-globin intron (fragment): internally truncated intron from human β-globin
    744..777     +  protein_bind   loxP: Cre-mediated recombination occurs in the 8-bp core sequence (GCATACAT). Cre recombinase
    789..1883    +  CDS            CXADR: CXAR_HUMAN - Also known as CAR. Experimental evidence at protein level: Swiss-Prot protein existence level 1. (Microbial infection) Acts as a receptor for Coxsackievirus B1 to B6. From Homo sapiens (Human).
   1925..2644    -  CDS            EYFP: enhanced YFP mammalian codon-optimized
   2660..3586    -  CDS            ChR2(H134R): H134R mutant of an N-terminal fragment of channelrhodopsin-2 from the alga Chlamydomonas reinhardtii (Nagel et al., 2005) blue light-activated cation channel
   3597..3630    -  protein_bind   lox2272: Cre-mediated recombination occurs in the 8-bp core sequence (GGATACTT). lox2272 sites are compatible with each other, but incompatible with loxP or loxN sites (Lee and Saito, 1988). Cre recombinase
   3631..3680    -  intron         β-globin intron (fragment): internally truncated intron from human β-globin
   3681..3714    -  protein_bind   loxP: Cre-mediated recombination occurs in the 8-bp core sequence (GCATACAT). Cre recombinase
   3731..3888    +  misc_feature   WPRE (fragment): woodchuck hepatitis virus posttranscriptional regulatory element
   3894..3978    +  misc_feature   WPRE (fragment): woodchuck hepatitis virus posttranscriptional regulatory element
   3977..4020    -  polyA_signal   SV40 poly(A) signal (fragment): SV40 polyadenylation signal
   4024..4091    -  polyA_signal   SV40 poly(A) signal (fragment): SV40 polyadenylation signal
   4164..4304    +  repeat_region  AAV2 ITR: inverted terminal repeat of adeno-associated virus serotype 2 inverted
   4309..4360    -  misc_feature   bom (fragment): basis of mobility region from pBR322
   4379..4834    +  rep_origin     f1 ori (sequence partly withheld): f1 bacteriophage origin of replication; arrow indicates direction of (+) strand synthesis
   4835..4884    -  misc_feature   bom (fragment): basis of mobility region from pBR322
   4986..5021    -  CDS            rop (fragment): Rop protein, which maintains plasmids at low copy number; rop
   5116..5220    +  promoter       AmpR promoter: bla
   5221..6081    +  CDS            AmpR: β-lactamase; bla; confers resistance to ampicillin, carbenicillin, and related antibiotics
   6252..6840    +  rep_origin     ori: high-copy-number ColE1/pMB1/pBR322/pUC origin of replication
