[The description below was written by a language model from this plasmid's Addgene catalogue record and pLannotate feature annotations shown in this document.]
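Description:
pAAV-hSyn-DIO {hCAR}off-{ChETA-EYFP}on-W3SL is an AAV transfer plasmid for neuron-restricted, Cre-switchable expression of two different proteins from a single cassette. It is built on a pAAV backbone carrying AAV2 inverted terminal repeats, which flank the payload and allow it to be packaged into recombinant AAV. In bacteria it is maintained by a high-copy ColE1/pUC-type origin and selected with ampicillin (AmpR, β-lactamase); an f1 origin is also present. The catalogue lists about 6.9 kb in total. The depositor sequence and the sequencing-derived record differ by a few bases. In the latter the 5′ ITR is annotated only as short fragments, a common outcome for these repeat-rich regions.

Downstream of the human synapsin I promoter, paired lox2272 and loxP sites in opposing orientation form a DIO (FLEx) switch enclosing two coding sequences. Human CAR (CXADR variant 1, recorded with a C-terminal Myc tag) lies in the sense orientation. ChETA-EYFP, the E123T/H134R channelrhodopsin-2 variant fused to EYFP, lies inverted on the opposite strand. Without Cre, neurons therefore express hCAR, the receptor that makes them efficiently infectable by CAV-2. When Cre is supplied, recombination inverts the cassette and locks it in the new orientation, turning hCAR off and ChETA-EYFP on for optogenetic activation with fluorescent labelling. The transcript ends in W3SL, a compact cassette annotated here as truncated WPRE and SV40 late poly(A) fragments, which saves space within the limited AAV packaging capacity. According to the record, the design serves a receptor-complementation strategy to overcome CAV-2 tropism for efficient retrograde targeting of neurons.
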