Addgene plasmid #111392: pAAV-hSyn-DIO {hCAR}off-{ChETA-EYFP}on-W3SL
Purpose: AAV vector with hSynapsin promoter, Cre-OFF hCAR (for efficient CAV-2 infection), Cre-ON ChETA-EYFP (for optogenetic activation), and W3SL regulatory cassette (for maximize cloning capacity)
Depositing lab: Adam Kepecs. Depositing organization: Cold Spring Harbor Laboratory. Publication: A Viral Receptor Complementation Strategy to Overcome CAV-2 Tropism for Efficient Retrograde Targeting of Neurons. Li SJ, Vaughan A, Sturgill JF, Kepecs A. Neuron. 2018 Jun 6;98(5):905-917.e5. doi: 10.1016/j.neuron.2018.05.028. PubMed 29879392.
Backbone
  Vector backbone: pAAV
  Backbone size w/o insert (bp): 4115
  Total vector size (bp): 6868
  Vector type: Mammalian Expression, AAV
Growth in bacteria
  Bacterial resistance: Ampicillin, 100 μg/mL
  Growth temperature: 30°C
  Growth strain: NEB Stable
  Growth instructions: Stbl3
  Copy number: High Copy
Gene/Insert 1
  Gene/Insert name: hCAR (alt name: human CAR variant 1)
  Species: H. sapiens (human)
  Insert size (bp): 1095
  GenBank ID: NM_001338
  Entrez Gene: CXADR (a.k.a. CAR, CAR4/6, HCAR)
  Promoter: hSynapsin
  Tag / fusion protein: Myc (C terminal on insert)
  Cloning method: Restriction Enzyme; 5′ cloning site AscI (not destroyed); 3′ cloning site PacI (not destroyed)
  Sequencing primers: 5′ CCAAATTGCGCATCCCCTATC
Gene/Insert 2
  Gene/Insert name: ChETA-EYFP (alt name: hChR2(E123T/H134R)-EYFP)
  Species: Synthetic
  Insert size (bp): 1659
  Promoter: hSynapsin
  Tag / fusion protein: EYFP (C terminal on insert)
  Cloning method: Restriction Enzyme; 5′ cloning site PacI (not destroyed); 3′ cloning site NheI (not destroyed)
  Sequencing primers: 5′ CACGAACTCCAGCAGGACCATG; 3′ GCAGCGTATCCACATAGCG
Resource information
  A portion of this plasmid was derived from a plasmid made by: Backbone comes from plasmid pAAV-Ef1a-DIO-{ChETA-EYFP} (Addgene, Plasmid #26968); W3SL cassette comes from plasmid pAAV-CW3SL-EGFP (Addgene, Plasmid #61463).
Terms and licenses: Academic/Nonprofit Terms; Industry Terms: Not Available to Industry
How to cite: pAAV-hSyn-DIO {hCAR}off-{ChETA-EYFP}on-W3SL was a gift from Adam Kepecs (Addgene plasmid # 111392 ; http://n2t.net/addgene:111392 ; RRID:Addgene_111392)
